>Addgene plasmid #212873 | pCYP40 | addgene full sequence | sequence record 423263 | Addgene NGS Result
ACTGACTCGCTGCACGAGGCAGACCTCAGCGCTAGCGGAGTGTATACTGGCTTACTATGTTGGCACTGAT
GAGGGTGTCAGTGAAGTGCTTCATGTGGCAGGAGAAAAAAGGCTGCACCGGTGCGTCAGCAGAATATGTG
ATACAGGATATATTCCGCTTCCTCGCTCACTGACTCGCTACGCTCGGTCGTTCGACTGCGGCGAGCGGAA
ATGGCTTACGAACGGGGCGGAGATTTCCTGGAAGATGCCAGGAAGATACTTAACAGGGAAGTGAGAGGGC
CGCGGCAAAGCCGTTTTTCCATAGGCTCCGCCCCCCTGACAAGCATCACGAAATCTGACGCTCAAATCAG
TGGTGGCGAAACCCGACAGGACTATAAAGATACCAGGCGTTTCCCCCTGGCGGCTCCCTCGTGCGCTCTC
CTGTTCCTGCCTTTCGGTTTACCGGTGTCATTCCGCTGTTATGGCCGCGTTTGTCTCATTCCACGCCTGA
CACTCAGTTCCGGGTAGGCAGTTCGCTCCAAGCTGGACTGTATGCACGAACCCCCCGTTCAGTCCGACCG
CTGCGCCTTATCCGGTAACTATCGTCTTGAGTCCAACCCGGAAAGACATGCAAAAGCACCACTGGCAGCA
GCCACTGGTAATTGATTTAGAGGAGTTAGTCTTGAAGTCATGCGCCGGTTAAGGCTAAACTGAAAGGACA
AGTTTTGGTGACTGCGCTCCTCCAAGCCAGTTACCTCGGTTCAAAGAGTTGGTAGCTCAGAGAACCTTCG
AAAAACCGCCCTGCAAGGCGGTTTTTTCGTTTTCAGAGCAAGAGATTACGCGCAGACCAAAACGATCTCA
AGAAGATCATCTTATTAAGGGGTCTGACGCTCAGTGGAACGAAAAATCAATCTAAAGTATATATGAGTAA
ACTTGGTCTGACAGTTACCTTAGAAAAACTCATCGAGCATCAAATGAAACTGCAATTTATTCATATCAGG
ATTATCAATACCATATTTTTGAAAAAGCCGTTTCTGTAATGAAGGAGAAAACTCACCGAGGCAGTTCCAT
AGGATGGCAAGATCCTGGTATCGGTCTGCGATTCCGACTCGTCCAACATCAATACAACCTATTAATTTCC
CCTCGTCAAAAATAAGGTTATCAAGTGAGAAATCACCATGAGTGACGACTGAATCCGGTGAGAATGGCAA
AAGCTTATGCATTTCTTTCCAGACTTGTTCAACAGGCCAGCCATTACGCTCGTCATCAAAATCACTCGCA
TCAACCAAACCGTTATTCATTCGTGATTGCGCCTGAGCGAGACGAAATACGCGATCGCTGTTAAAAGGAC
AATTACAAACAGGAATCGAATGCAACCGGCGCAGGAACACTGCCAGCGCATCAACAATATTTTCACCTGA
ATCAGGATATTCTTCTAATACCTGGAATGCTGTTTTCCCGGGGATCGCAGTGGTGAGTAACCATGCATCA
TCAGGAGTACGGATAAAATGCTTGATGGTCGGAAGAGGCATAAATTCCGTCAGCCAGTTTAGTCTGACCA
TCTCATCTGTAACATCATTGGCAACGCTACCTTTGCCATGTTTCAGAAACAACTCTGGCGCATCGGGCTT
CCCATACAATCGATAGATTGTCGCACCTGATTGCCCGACATTATCGCGAGCCCATTTATACCCATATAAA
TCAGCATCCATGTTGGAATTTAATCGCGGCCTGGAGCAAGACGTTTCCCGTTGAATATGGCTCATAACAC
CCCTTGTATTACTGTTTATGTAAGCAGACAGTTTTATTGTTCATGATGATATATTTTTATCTTGTGCAAT
GTACATCAGAGATTTTGAGACACAACCAATTATTGAAGGCCTCCCTAACGGGGGGCCTTTTTTTGTTTCT
GGTCTCCCAAGCGCTTAACGATCGTTGGCTGAACAAACAGACAATCTGGTCTGTTTGTATTATGGAAAAT
TTTTCTGTATAATAGATTCAACAAACAGACAATCTGGTCTGTTTGTATTATCAGCGGTCAACGCATGTGC
TTTGCGTTCTGATGAGACAGTGATGTCGAAACCGCCTCTACAAATAATTTTGTTTAAAATTTTAGCAGGA
GGAATTTAAAATGAGCTCACAGCAATCCCCAATCCCTTATCCGTTAGACCCAGCGCCGACGATATACCAT
CCGGCCCCCGCATATACTGAATTGCGGGAACGTTGCCCTGTCGCCCATGTAGCCCTGCCGGATGGCACCA
GCGCTTACCTGGCTACCCGCCATGCCGATGTGCGCCGTGTGTTCACTGACCAACGTTTCAGCCGTGCCGC
AGCAGCTGGACCGAATCGGCCAACCAGAGAACTCGGTTCCCTCGCAGAGGATAGTCTCATTGGTATGGAC
CCTCCGCGCCACACAACTATGCGACGTGCCGTCAGTCATGCATTTACGGTACGCCGTGTTGAAGCGTTGC
GACCGACGGTCGCCACCCTGGTTGACGGTATGATTGATGCCATGGTGGCCGCGGGACCGCCTGCCGACCT
TATTACCCACTTAAGCGCACCCCTGCCGATTTACGTCATTTCAAAACTGTTTGGTATCCCGGAACAAGAT
CGTGAACGTGTGCGTCAGTGGTCTGATGCATTGGTTGGTGATTGGGATGCCGATCCGGCGGCTCCCAAGG
CGGCGCTGGATGCATTCGCAGAACTGATTGCCCAGCGACGTCGTGAACCTGGGGACGATCTGATGTCAGC
ATTGATTGGGGCATGGGACACGCACGATGACCTGACCGAAAGAGAGCTGGTTTCGGTGACCGCTGGCATC
TTTGTTGGTGGCCATGAAACAACGACGAACCAACTTAACTTATTTCTGCTGGTGCTGGCACGTCATCCGG
AACAGCTGGCAGGCTTGCGGGGTGATGACCCGGTGGCAGTAGCCCGAGCTGTGGAGGAACTGTCTCGTTT
TATCCAGTTGGGCGACCACGGCGTGTTGTTACCGAGAGTGACCACCGAAGAAGTGCAGCTGGGCGGAGTA
CGGTTGCCAGCGGGGGCACCCGTTTTGCCGGCCATTGCGAGCGCAAATCGTGATGAAGAAGTATTCACGG
GCGCAGATAGACTGGATCTCACCCGTGCGCACAACCCGCATCTGGCGTTCGGCGCTGGGCCTCACCACTG
TCTGGGCGCAGCGTTGGCACGAATGGAACTGCAAGAGGCCCTGGGTGCGTTACTGCGTAGACTGCCGGGT
CTGCGCCTGGCCGTTGACGAAGCGCGCCTTCGCTTTCGTCCCGGGCTTGTAGTACGCTCCCTGGAAGCCT
TACCGGTGACGTGGGATACCGTGGACCGATAATAAGGATGAGCTCTACAAATAAGCAGAGGTGGTTGTGT
TGCGAAAAAAAAAAAAAAACACCCTAACGGGTGTTTTTTTTTTTTTGGTGTCCCCACGTGTGGCGCTGGA
GACCGTCCAATGGCGGCGCGCCATCGAATGGTGCAAAACCTTTCGCGGTATGGCATGATAGCGCCCGGAA
GAGAGTCAATTCAGGGTGGTGAATATGAGCCCGAAACGTCGTACCCAGGCAGAACGTGCAATGGAAACCC
AGGGTAAACTGATTGCAGCAGCACTGGGTGTTCTGCGTGAAAAAGGTTATGCAGGTTTTCGTATTGCAGA
TGTTCCGGGTGCAGCCGGTGTTAGCCGTGGTGCACAGAGCCATCATTTTCCGACCAAACTGGAACTGCTG
CTGGCAACCTTTGAATGGCTGTATGAGCAGATTACCGAACGTAGCCGTGCACGTCTGGCAAAACTGAAAC
CGGAAGATGATGTTATTCAGCAGATGCTGGATGATGCAGCAGATTTTTTTCTGGATGATGATTTTAGCAT
CGGCCTGGATCTGATTGTTGCAGCAGATCGTGATCCGGCACTGCGTGAAGGTATTCTGCGTACCGTTGAA
CGTAATCGTTTTGTTGTTGAAGATATGTGGCTGGGTGTGCTGGTGAGCCGTGGTCTGAGCCGTGATGATG
CCGAAGATATTCTGTGGCTGATTTTTAACAGCGTTCGTGGTCTGACAGTTCGTAGCCTGTGGCAGAAAGA
TAAAGAACGTTTTGAACGTGTGCGTAATAGCACCCTGGAAATTGCACGTGAACGTTATGCAAAATTCAAA
CGTTGATAAGGATCCTAATTGGTAACGAATCAGACAATTGACGGCTCGAGGGAGTAGCATAGGGTTTGCA
GAATCCCTGCTTCGTCCATTTGACAGGCACATTATGCATCGATGATAAGCTGTCAAACATGAGCAGATCC
TCTACGCCGGACGCATCGTGGCCGGCATCACCGGCGCCACAGGTGCGGTTGCTGGCGCCTATATCGCCGA
CATCACCGATGGGGAAGATCGGGCTCGCCACTTCGGGCTCATGAGCAAATATTTTATCTGAGGTGCTTCC
TCGCTC
Features (pLannotate 1.2.2; 12 found; start..end, strand, type, name):
     28..54      +  misc_feature   bom (fragment): basis of mobility region from pBR322
    153..208     -  rep_origin     RSF ori (fragment): Plasmids containing the RSF 1030 origin of replication can be propagated in E. coli cells that contain additional plasmids with compatible origins.
    296..841     -  rep_origin     p15A ori: Plasmids containing the medium-copy-number p15A origin of replication can be propagated in E. coli cells that contain a second plasmid with the ColE1 origin.
    930..1745    -  CDS            KanR: aminoglycoside phosphotransferase; aph(3')-Ia; confers resistance to kanamycin in bacteria or G418 (Geneticin®) in eukaryotes
   1922..1949    +  protein_bind   CuO: CymR-binding P2 operator sequence from the p-cmt operon of Pseudomonas putida (Mullick et al., 2006) CymR
   1980..2007    +  protein_bind   CuO: CymR-binding P2 operator sequence from the p-cmt operon of Pseudomonas putida (Mullick et al., 2006) CymR
   2011..2066    +  ncRNA          Hammerhead 3: Accession: RF00008 - Hammerhead ribozyme (type III)
   3451..3524    +  promoter       lacIq promoter (fragment): lacI (mutant); In the lacIq allele, a single base change in the promoter boosts expression of the lacI gene about 10-fold.
   3525..4133    +  CDS            cymR: CYMR_PSEPU - Experimental evidence at transcript level: Swiss-Prot protein existence level 2. Involved in the repression of the cym and cmt operons which are responsible of the p-cymene degradation. From Pseudomonas putida (Arthrobacter siderocapsulatus).
   4238..4256    -  promoter       tet promoter (fragment): E. coli promoter for tetracycline efflux protein gene
   4266..4386    +  CDS            TcR (fragment): tetracycline efflux protein; tet; confers resistance to tetracycline
   4405..11      -  rep_origin     RSF ori (fragment) (across the origin): Plasmids containing the RSF 1030 origin of replication can be propagated in E. coli cells that contain additional plasmids with compatible origins.
