[The description below was written by a language model from this plasmid's Addgene catalogue record and pLannotate feature annotations shown in this document.]
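Description:
pCYP40 is a 4.4 kb bacterial expression plasmid built on the pCYP backbone for producing a cytochrome P450 from the actinomycete Micromonospora mirobrigensis in Escherichia coli. The record describes the enzyme as an "LRD-modifying" P450 but does not expand the abbreviation. It also notes that the coding sequence was codon optimized and commercially synthesized. Selection is by kanamycin through an aph(3')-Ia (KanR) gene. The only complete replication origin annotated is p15A, which is generally regarded as medium copy and is compatible with ColE1-type plasmids, so the vector can be co-maintained with other constructs. The catalogue entry nonetheless lists the plasmid as high copy. Short fragments annotated as RSF ori, bom, tet promoter and TcR appear to be backbone remnants or partial similarity matches, not functional parts.

Expression is driven by the PcymRC promoter, a cumate-responsive system. Two copies of the CuO operator, the CymR-binding site from the Pseudomonas putida p-cmt operon, lie just upstream of the insert. The plasmid also carries its own cymR repressor gene, preceded by a fragment matching the lacIq promoter. CymR binds the operators and blocks transcription until cumate releases it, which gives titratable induction of the P450. A hammerhead ribozyme directly downstream of the operators probably acts as a self-cleaving insulator that trims the 5' untranslated region, making translation less dependent on promoter context. The P450 open reading frame itself was not annotated by the feature caller; it presumably occupies the unannotated stretch between the ribozyme and the cymR cassette. According to the associated publication title, the plasmid belongs to work on a redox-proficient E. coli used to screen terpenoids and the P450s that modify them.
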