Addgene plasmid #212873: pCYP40
Purpose: Expresses the Micromonospora mirobrigensis LRD-modifying cytochrome P450 enzyme
Depositing lab: Christopher Voigt. Depositing organization: Massachusetts Institute of Technology. Publication: Design of a redox-proficient Escherichia coli for screening terpenoids and modifying cytochrome P450s. Lin GM, Voigt CA. Nature Catalysis. 6, 1016–1029 (2023). https://doi.org/10.1038/s41929-023-01049-5.
Backbone
  Vector backbone: pCYP
  Vector type: Bacterial Expression
Growth in bacteria
  Bacterial resistance: Kanamycin, 50 μg/mL
  Growth temperature: 37°C
  Growth strain: DH5alpha
  Copy number: High Copy
Gene/Insert
  Gene/Insert name: cytochrome P450 (alt name: Uniprot ID: A0A1C4WXL7)
  Species: Micromonospora mirobrigensis
  Promoter: PcymRC
  Cloning method: Unknown
Resource information
  A portion of this plasmid was derived from a plasmid made by: codon optimized and synthesized by vendors
Terms and licenses: Academic/Nonprofit Terms; Industry Terms: Not Available to Industry
How to cite: pCYP40 was a gift from Christopher Voigt (Addgene plasmid # 212873 ; http://n2t.net/addgene:212873 ; RRID:Addgene_212873)
